Addgene plasmid #53070: pBullet-cg-c
Purpose: (Empty Backbone) destination vector with cis-golgi marker (alpha-man I 49AA) -ECFP for tagged fluorescent protein (C-ter-EYFP) of plant gene
Depositing lab: Joshua Heazlewood. Depositing organization: Lawrence Berkeley National Laboratory. Publication: The Plant Glycosyltransferase Clone Collection for Functional Genomics. Lao J, Oikawa A, Bromley JR, McInerney P, Suttangkakul A, Smith-Moritz AM, Plahar H, Chiu TY, Gonzalez Fernandez-Nino SM, Ebert B, Yang F, Christiansen KM, Hansen SF, Stonebloom S, Adams PD, Ronald PC, Hillson NJ, Hadi MZ, Vega-Sanchez ME, Loque D, Scheller HV, Heazlewood1 JL. Plant J. 2014 Jun 6. doi: 10.1111/tpj.12577. PubMed 24905498.
Backbone
  Vector backbone: pBullet
  Backbone manufacturer: JBEI
  Backbone size (bp): 8000
  Vector type: Synthetic Biology
  Selectable markers: Neomycin (select with G418) ; Kanamycin
Growth in bacteria
  Bacterial resistance: Chloramphenicol and Ampicillin, 25 & 100 μg/mL
  Growth temperature: 37°C
  Growth strain: ccdB Survival
  Copy number: High Copy
Gene/Insert
  Cloning method: Gateway Cloning
  Sequencing primers: 5′ ACAAGTTTGTACAAAAAAGCAGGCTTC; 3′ ACCACTTTGTACAAGAAAGCTGGGTC
Terms and licenses: Academic/Nonprofit Terms; Industry Terms: Not Available to Industry
Depositor comments: See http://gt.jbei.org/ for more information on the JBEI glycosyltransferase collection.
How to cite: pBullet-cg-c was a gift from Joshua Heazlewood (Addgene plasmid # 53070 ; http://n2t.net/addgene:53070 ; RRID:Addgene_53070)
