[The description below was written by a language model from this plasmid's Addgene catalogue record and pLannotate feature annotations shown in this document.]
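Description:
pBullet-cg-c is an empty Gateway destination vector built on the pBullet backbone and intended for subcellular localisation of plant proteins by transient expression of fluorescent fusions. It is a high-copy plasmid with a ColE1/pUC-type origin and is maintained in E. coli on ampicillin (β-lactamase with its own promoter) together with chloramphenicol. The chloramphenicol marker lies inside the Gateway cassette. Because that cassette also encodes the CcdB toxin, the unrecombined vector has to be propagated in a ccdB-tolerant strain. A Tn5-derived NeoR/KanR gene is also present and is listed as a kanamycin/G418 selectable marker; the feature table shows no dedicated plant promoter directly upstream of it. The catalogue gives a backbone size of about 8 kb, while the deposited sequence is 8,621 nt.

The plasmid carries two separate CaMV 35S-driven expression units. The first uses a 35S promoter preceded by an additional partial 35S copy, apparently a duplicated-enhancer arrangement. It expresses a 49-residue N-terminal segment of α-mannosidase I fused to ECFP and ends with the NOS terminator. pLannotate matches this segment to Arabidopsis MNS2. The fusion serves as a built-in cis-Golgi reference marker. The second unit places a 35S promoter upstream of an attR1–ccdB/CmR–attR2 cassette, followed by EYFP and a CaMV polyadenylation signal. An LR reaction with an entry clone replaces the counter-selectable cassette with the gene of interest and, provided the entry clone is in frame and lacks a stop codon, produces a C-terminal EYFP fusion. Both proteins are then delivered from one plasmid, so the yellow signal can be compared directly with the cyan cis-Golgi marker in the same cell. The vector was developed alongside a plant glycosyltransferase clone collection for functional genomics.
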