Features (pLannotate 1.2.2; 25 found; start..end, strand, type, name):
    177..765     +  rep_origin     ori: high-copy-number ColE1/pMB1/pBR322/pUC origin of replication
    948..999     +  CDS            lacI (fragment): lac repressor; lacI; The lac repressor binds to the lac operator to inhibit transcription in E. coli. This inhibition can be relieved by adding lactose or isopropyl-β-D-thiogalactopyranoside (IPTG).
   1067..1355    +  promoter       CaMV 35S promoter (fragment): strong constitutive promoter from cauliflower mosaic virus
   1406..1751    +  promoter       CaMV 35S promoter: strong constitutive promoter from cauliflower mosaic virus
   1703..1749    +  promoter       minimal CaMV 35S promoter: minimal 35S promoter from cauliflower mosaic virus
   1772..1918    +  CDS            MNS2 (fragment): MNS2_ARATH - Also known as MANIA. Experimental evidence at protein level: Swiss-Prot protein existence level 1. Class I alpha-mannosidase essential for early N-glycan processing. Progressively trims alpha-1,2-linked mannose residues. Produces Man(5)GlcNAc(2) from Man(8)GlcNAc(2), but only Man(6)GlcNAc(2) from Man(9)GlcNAc(2). Has difficulty acting on the terminal mannose of the b-branch. Involved in root development and cell wall biosynthesis. From Arabidopsis thaliana (Mouse-ear cress).
   1949..2668    +  CDS            ECFP: enhanced CFP mammalian codon-optimized
   2687..2939    +  terminator     NOS terminator: nopaline synthase terminator and poly(A) signal
   2940..2956    -  promoter       tet promoter (fragment): E. coli promoter for tetracycline efflux protein gene
   2971..3075    +  CDS            tnpA (fragment): TN5P_ECOLX - Also known as tnp. Experimental evidence at protein level: Swiss-Prot protein existence level 1. Mediates transposition of transposon Tn5 by a 'cut and paste' mechanism. First, the monomeric transposase binds the 19 bp inverted DNA repeats flanking the transposon. Then, dimerization of the DNA- bound transposase creates a synaptic DNA complex. After nicking of the first DNA strand, excision of the transposon proceeds through a series of intermediates. The transposase then mediates the insertion of the transposon at a new site by strand transfer. The activity of the wild- type tran
   3107..3901    +  CDS            NeoR/KanR: aminoglycoside phosphotransferase from Tn5; aph(3')-II (or nptII); confers resistance to neomycin, kanamycin, and G418 (Geneticin®)
   4015..4119    +  promoter       AmpR promoter: bla
   4120..4980    +  CDS            AmpR: β-lactamase; bla; confers resistance to ampicillin, carbenicillin, and related antibiotics
   5005..5349    +  promoter       CaMV 35S promoter: strong constitutive promoter from cauliflower mosaic virus
   5302..5348    +  promoter       minimal CaMV 35S promoter: minimal 35S promoter from cauliflower mosaic virus
   5349..5397    -  misc_feature   MCS (fragment): pBluescript multiple cloning site
   5402..5526    +  protein_bind   attR1: mutant version of attR; recombination site for the Gateway® LR reaction LR Clonase™
   5762..5914    -  CDS            dpnD (fragment): DPND_STRPN - Protein predicted: Swiss-Prot protein existence level 4. From Streptococcus pneumoniae serotype 4 (strain ATCC BAA-334 / TIGR4).
   5958..6260    -  CDS            ccdB: CCDB_ECOLI - Also known as G, letB, letD. Experimental evidence at protein level: Swiss-Prot protein existence level 1. Toxic component of a type II toxin-antitoxin (TA) system, functioning in plasmid maintainence. Responsible for the post- segregational killing (PSK) of plasmid-free cells, also referred to as a plasmid addiction system. Half-life of over 2 hours. Cell killing by CcdB is accompanied by filamentation, defects in chromosome and plasmid segregation, defects in cell division, formation of anucleate cells, decreased DNA synthesis and plasmid loss. Interferes with the activity of DN
   6265..6423    -  CDS            ccdA (fragment): CCDA_ECO57 - Also known as H, letA. Experimental evidence at protein level: Swiss-Prot protein existence level 1. Antitoxin component of a type II toxin-antitoxin (TA) system which inhibits the post-segregational killing (PSK) of plasmid-free cells, also referred to as a plasmid addiction system. Binds to and blocks the activity of CcdB; will also remove bound CcdB protein from the CcdB-GyrA complex by forming a CcdA-CcdB complex, a process termed rejuvenation. Functions as a transcriptional corepressor for the ccdAB operon, repression also requires CcdB (By similarity). From Escherichia coli
   6605..7264    -  CDS            CmR: chloramphenicol acetyltransferase; cat; confers resistance to chloramphenicol
   7265..7367    -  promoter       cat promoter: promoter of the E. coli cat gene encoding chloramphenicol acetyltransferase
   7545..7669    -  protein_bind   attR2: mutant version of attR; recombination site for the Gateway® LR reaction LR Clonase™
   7680..8399    +  CDS            EYFP: enhanced YFP mammalian codon-optimized
   8454..8613    +  polyA_signal   CaMV poly(A) signal (fragment): cauliflower mosaic virus polyadenylation signal
>Addgene plasmid #53070 | pBullet-cg-c | depositor full sequence | sequence record 82550 | pBullet-cg-c sequence 8621 bps
ACGCGTCTGTCAGACCAAGTTTACTCATATATACTTTAGATTGATTTAAAACTTCATTTTTAATTTAAAA
GGATCTAGGTGAAGATCCTTTTTGATAATCTCATGACCAAAATCCCTTAACGTGAGTTTTCGTTCCACTG
AGCGTCAGACCCCGTAGAAAAGATCAAAGGATCTTCTTGAGATCCTTTTTTTCTGCGCGTAATCTGCTGC
TTGCAAACAAAAAAACCACCGCTACCAGCGGTGGTTTGTTTGCCGGATCAAGAGCTACCAACTCTTTTTC
CGAAGGTAACTGGCTTCAGCAGAGCGCAGATACCAAATACTGTTCTTCTAGTGTAGCCGTAGTTAGGCCA
CCACTTCAAGAACTCTGTAGCACCGCCTACATACCTCGCTCTGCTAATCCTGTTACCAGTGGCTGCTGCC
AGTGGCGATAAGTCGTGTCTTACCGGGTTGGACTCAAGACGATAGTTACCGGATAAGGCGCAGCGGTCGG
GCTGAACGGGGGGTTCGTGCACACAGCCCAGCTTGGAGCGAACGACCTACACCGAACTGAGATACCTACA
GCGTGAGCTATGAGAAAGCGCCACGCTTCCCGAAGGGAGAAAGGCGGACAGGTATCCGGTAAGCGGCAGG
GTCGGAACAGGAGAGCGCACGAGGGAGCTTCCAGGGGGAAACGCCTGGTATCTTTATAGTCCTGTCGGGT
TTCGCCACCTCTGACTTGAGCGTCGATTTTTGTGATGCTCGTCAGGGGGGCGGAGCCTATGGAAAAACGC
CAGCAACGCGGCCTTTTTACGGTTCCTGGCCTTTTGCTGGCCTTTTGCTCACATGTTCTTTCCTGCGTTA
TCCCCTGATTCTGTGGATAACCGTATTACCGCCTTTGAGTGAGCTGATACCGCTCGCCGCAGCCGAACGA
CCGAGCGCAGCGAGTCAGTGAGCGAGGAAGCGGAAGAGCGCCCAATACGCAAACCGCCTCTCCCCGCGCG
TTGGCCGATTCATTAATGCGGCCGCGAGCTCCCTACCCCTACTCCAAAAATGTCAAAGATACAGTCTCAG
AAGACCAAAGGGCTATTGAGACTTTTCAACAAAGGGTAATTTCGGGAAACCTCCTCGGATTCCATTGCCC
AGCTATCTGTCACTTCATCGAAAGGACAGTAGAAAAGGAAGGTGGCTCCTACAAATGCCATCATTGCGAT
AAAGGAAAGGCTATCATTCAAGATGCCTCTGCCGACAGTGGTCCCAAAGATGGACCCCCACCCACGAGGA
GCATCGTGGAAAAAGAAGACGTTCCAACCACGTCTTCAAAGCAAGTGGATTGATGTGACATCTCCACTGA
CGTAAGGGATGACGCACAATCCCACCCCTACTCCAAAAATGTCAAAGATACAGTCTCAGAAGACCAAAGG
GCTATTGAGACTTTTCAACAAAGGGTAATTTCGGGAAACCTCCTCGGATTCCATTGCCCAGCTATCTGTC
ACTTCATCGAAAGGACAGTAGAAAAGGAAGGTGGCTCCTACAAATGCCATCATTGCGATAAAGGAAAGGC
TATCATTCAAGATGCCTCTGCCGACAGTGGTCCCAAAGATGGACCCCCACCCACGAGGAGCATCGTGGAA
AAAGAAGACGTTCCAACCACGTCTTCAAAGCAAGTGGATTGATGTGACATCTCCACTGACGTAAGGGATG
ACGCACAATCCCACTATCCTTCGCAAGACCCTTCCTCTATATAAGGAAGTTCATTTCATTTGGAGAGGAC
AGCCCAGATCTTTGTTTGGGAATGGCTAGCGGGAGCAGATCAGTGGGTAGCAGCAGCAGCAAATGGAGGT
ACTGCAACCCTACTAGTTACTTGAAGCGCCCAAAGCGTCTTGCTCTGCTCTTCATCGTTTTCGTTTGTGT
CTCTTTCGTTTTCTGGGACCGTCAAACTGACGTCTCGAGGACCGGTCCCGGGGGATCCATGGTGAGCAAG
GGCGAGGAGCTGTTCACCGGGGTGGTGCCCATCCTGGTCGAGCTGGACGGCGACGTAAACGGCCACAAGT
TCAGCGTGTCCGGCGAGGGCGAGGGCGATGCCACCTACGGCAAGCTGACCCTGAAGTTCATCTGCACCAC
CGGCAAGCTGCCCGTGCCCTGGCCCACCCTCGTGACCACCCTGACCTGGGGCGTGCAGTGCTTCAGCCGC
TACCCCGACCACATGAAGCAGCACGACTTCTTCAAGTCCGCCATGCCCGAAGGCTACGTCCAGGAGCGCA
CCATCTTCTTCAAGGACGACGGCAACTACAAGACCCGCGCCGAGGTGAAGTTCGAGGGCGACACCCTGGT
GAACCGCATCGAGCTGAAGGGCATCGACTTCAAGGAGGACGGCAACATCCTGGGGCACAAGCTGGAGTAC
AACTACATCAGCCACAACGTCTATATCACCGCCGACAAGCAGAAGAACGGCATCAAGGCCAACTTCAAGA
TCCGCCACAACATCGAGGACGGCAGCGTGCAGCTCGCCGACCACTACCAGCAGAACACCCCCATCGGCGA
CGGCCCCGTGCTGCTGCCCGACAACCACTACCTGAGCACCCAGTCCGCCCTGAGCAAAGACCCCAACGAG
AAGCGCGATCACATGGTCCTGCTGGAGTTCGTGACCGCCGCCGGGATCACTCTCGGCATGGACGAGCTGT
ACAAGTAAAGCGGCGGCCCGGCTGCAGATCGTTCAAACATTTGGCAATAAAGTTTCTTAAGATTGAATCC
TGTTGCCGGTCTTGCGATGATTATCATATAATTTCTGTTGAATTACGTTAAGCATGTAATAATTAACATG
TAATGCATGACGTTATTTATGAGATGGGTTTTTATGATTAGAGTCCCGCAATTATACATTTAATACGCGA
TAGAAAACAAAATATAGCGCGCAAACTAGGATAAATTATCGCGCGCGGTGTCATCTATGTTACTAGATCC
GATGATAAGCTGTCAAACATGAGAGCTCCCGGAATTGCCAGCTGGGGCGCCCTCTGGTAAGGTTGGGAAG
CCCTGCAAAGTAAACTGGATGGCTTTCTCGCCGCCAAGGATCTGATGGCGCAGGGGATCAAGCTCTGATC
AAGAGACAGGATGAGGATCGTTTCGCATGATTGAACAAGATGGATTGCACGCAGGTTCTCCGGCCGCTTG
GGTGGAGAGGCTATTCGGCTATGACTGGGCACAACAGACAATCGGCTGCTCTGATGCCGCCGTGTTCCGG
CTGTCAGCGCAGGGGCGCCCGGTTCTTTTTGTCAAGACCGACCTGTCCGGTGCCCTGAATGAACTGCAAG
ACGAGGCAGCGCGGCTATCGTGGCTGGCCACGACGGGCGTTCCTTGCGCAGCTGTGCTCGACGTTGTCAC
TGAAGCGGGAAGGGACTGGCTGCTATTGGGCGAAGTGCCGGGGCAGGATCTCCTGTCATCTCACCTTGCT
CCTGCCGAGAAAGTATCCATCATGGCTGATGCAATGCGGCGGCTGCATACGCTTGATCCGGCTACCTGCC
CATTCGACCACCAAGCGAAACATCGCATCGAGCGAGCACGTACTCGGATGGAAGCCGGTCTTGTCGATCA
GGATGATCTGGACGAAGAGCATCAGGGGCTCGCGCCAGCCGAACTGTTCGCCAGGCTCAAGGCGAGCATG
CCCGACGGCGAGGATCTCGTCGTGACCCATGGCGATGCCTGCTTGCCGAATATCATGGTGGAAAATGGCC
GCTTTTCTGGATTCATCGACTGTGGCCGGCTGGGTGTGGCGGACCGCTATCAGGACATAGCGTTGGCTAC
CCGTGATATTGCTGAAGAGCTTGGCGGCGAATGGGCTGACCGCTTCCTCGTGCTTTACGGTATCGCCGCT
CCCGATTCGCAGCGCATCGCCTTCTATCGCCTTCTTGACGAGTTCTTCTGACACGTGTTAATTCTTGAAG
ACGAAAGGGCCTCGTGATACGCCTATTTTTATAGGTTAATGTCATGATAATAATGGTTTCTTAGACGTCA
GGTGGCACTTTTCGGGGAAATGTGCGCGGAACCCCTATTTGTTTATTTTTCTAAATACATTCAAATATGT
ATCCGCTCATGAGACAATAACCCTGATAAATGCTTCAATAATATTGAAAAAGGAAGAGTATGAGTATTCA
ACATTTCCGTGTCGCCCTTATTCCCTTTTTTGCGGCATTTTGCCTTCCTGTTTTTGCTCACCCAGAAACG
CTGGTGAAAGTAAAAGATGCTGAAGATCAGTTGGGTGCACGAGTGGGTTACATCGAACTGGATCTCAACA
GCGGTAAGATCCTTGAGAGTTTTCGCCCCGAAGAACGTTTTCCAATGATGAGCACTTTTAAAGTTCTGCT
ATGTGGCGCGGTATTATCCCGTATTGACGCCGGGCAAGAGCAACTCGGTCGCCGCATACACTATTCTCAG
AATGACTTGGTTGAGTACTCACCAGTCACAGAAAAGCATCTTACGGATGGCATGACAGTAAGAGAATTAT
GCAGTGCTGCCATAACCATGAGTGATAACACTGCGGCCAACTTACTTCTGACAACGATCGGAGGACCGAA
GGAGCTAACCGCTTTTTTGCACAACATGGGGGATCATGTAACTCGCCTTGATCGTTGGGAACCGGAGCTG
AATGAAGCCATACCAAACGACGAGCGTGACACCACGATGCCTGTAGCAATGGCAACAACGTTGCGCAAAC
TATTAACTGGCGAACTACTTACTCTAGCTTCCCGGCAACAATTAATAGACTGGATGGAGGCGGATAAAGT
TGCAGGACCACTTCTGCGCTCGGCCCTTCCGGCTGGCTGGTTTATTGCTGATAAATCTGGAGCCGGTGAG
CGTGGGTCTCGCGGTATCATTGCAGCACTGGGGCCAGATGGTAAGCCCTCCCGTATCGTAGTTATCTACA
CGACGGGGAGTCAGGCAACTATGGATGAACGAAATAGACAGATCGCTGAGATAGGTGCCTCACTGATTAA
GCATTGGTAAGTTAACAGAAGACCAGAGGGCTATTGAGACTTTTCAACAAAGGGTAATATCGGGAAACCT
CCTCGGATTCCATTGCCCAGCTATCTGTCACTTCATCGAAAGGACAGTAGAAAAGGAAGATGGCTTCTAC
AAATGCCATCATTGCGATAAAGGAAAGGCTATCGTTCAAGATGCCTCTACCGACAGTGGTCCCAAAGATG
GACCCCCACCCACGAGGAACATCGTGGAAAAAGAAGACGTTCCAACCACGTCTTCAAAGCAAGTGGATTG
ATGTGATATCTCCACTGACGTAAGGGATGACGCACAATCCCACTATCCTTCGCAAGACCCTTCCTCTATA
TAAGGAAGTTCATTTCATTTGGAGAGGACCTCGAGGTCGACGGTATCGATAAGCTTGATATCGAATTCCT
GCAGCCCATCAACAAGTTTGTACAAAAAAGCTGAACGAGAAACGTAAAATGATATAAATATCAATATATT
AAATTAGATTTTGCATAAAAAACAGACTACATAATACTGTAAAACACAACATATCCAGTCACTATGAATC
AACTACTTAGATGGTATTAGTGACCTGTAGTCGACCGACAGCCTTCCAAATGTTCTTCGGGTGATGCTGC
CAACTTAGTCGACCGACAGCCTTCCAAATGTTCTTCTCAAACGGAATCGTCGTATCCAGCCTACTCGCTA
TTGTCCTCAATGCCGTATTAAATCATAAAAAGAAATAAGAAAAAGAGGTGCGAGCCTCTTTTTTGTGTGA
CAAAATAAAAACATCTACCTATTCATATACGCTAGTGTCATAGTCCTGAAAATCATCTGCATCAAGAACA
ATTTCACAACTCTTATACTTTTCTCTTACAAGTCGTTCGGCTTCATCTGGATTTTCAGCCTCTATACTTA
CTAAACGTGATAAAGTTTCTGTAATTTCTACTGTATCGACCTGCAGACTGGCTGTGTATAAGGGAGCCTG
ACATTTATATTCCCCAGAACATCAGGTTAATGGCGTTTTTGATGTCATTTTCGCGGTGGCTGAGATCAGC
CACTTCTTCCCCGATAACGGAGACCGGCACACTGGCCATATCGGTGGTCATCATGCGCCAGCTTTCATCC
CCGATATGCACCACCGGGTAAAGTTCACGGGAGACTTTATCTGACAGCAGACGTGCACTGGCCAGGGGGA
TCACCATCCGTCGCCCGGGCGTGTCAATAATATCACTCTGTACATCCACAAACAGACGATAACGGCTCTC
TCTTTTATAGGTGTAAACCTTAAACTGCATTTCACCAGCCCCTGTTCTCGTCAGCAAAAGAGCCGTTCAT
TTCAATAAACCGGGCGACCTCAGCCATCCCTTCCTGATTTTCCGCTTTCCAGCGTTCGGCACGCAGACGA
CGGGCTTCATTCTGCATGGTTGTGCTTACCAGACCGGAGATATTGACATCATATATGCCTTGAGCAACTG
ATAGCTGTCGCTGTCAACTGTCACTGTAATACGCTGCTTCATAGCATACCTCTTTTTGACATACTTCGGG
TATACATATCAGTATATATTCTTATACCGCAAAAATCAGCGCGCAAATACGCATACTGTTATCTGGCTTT
TAGTAAGCCGGATCCACGCGGCGTTTACGCCCCGCCCTGCCACTCATCGCAGTACTGTTGTAATTCATTA
AGCATTCTGCCGACATGGAAGCCATCACAGACGGCATGATGAACCTGAATCGCCAGCGGCATCAGCACCT
TGTCGCCTTGCGTATAATATTTGCCCATGGTGAAAACGGGGGCGAAGAAGTTGTCCATATTGGCCACGTT
TAAATCAAAACTGGTGAAACTCACCCAGGGATTGGCTGAGACGAAAAACATATTCTCAATAAACCCTTTA
GGGAAATAGGCCAGGTTTTCACCGTAACACGCCACATCTTGCGAATATATGTGTAGAAACTGCCGGAAAT
CGTCGTGGTATTCACTCCAGAGCGATGAAAACGTTTCAGTTTGCTCATGGAAAACGGTGTAACAAGGGTG
AACACTATCCCATATCACCAGCTCACCGTCTTTCATTGCCATACGGAATTCCGGATGAGCATTCATCAGG
CGGGCAAGAATGTGAATAAAGGCCGGATAAAACTTGTGCTTATTTTTCTTTACGGTCTTTAAAAAGGCCG
TAATATCCAGCTGAACGGTCTGGTTATAGGTACATTGAGCAACTGACTGAAATGCCTCAAAATGTTCTTT
ACGATGCCATTGGGATATATCAACGGTGGTATATCCAGTGATTTTTTTCTCCATTTTAGCTTCCTTAGCT
CCTGAAAATCTCGATAACTCAAAAAATACGCCCGGTAGTGATCTTATTTCATTATGGTGAAAGTTGGAAC
CTCTTACGTGCCGATCAACGTCTCATTTTCGCCAAAAGTTGGCCCAGGGCTTCCCGGTATCAACAGGGAC
ACCAGGATTTATTTATTCTGCGAAGTGATCTTCCGTCACAGGTATTTATTCGGCGCAAAGTGCGTCGGGT
GATGCTGCCAACTTAGTCGACTACAGGTCACTAATACCATCTAAGTAGTTGATTCATAGTGACTGGATAT
GTTGTGTTTTACAGTATTATGTAGTCTGTTTTTTATGCAAAATCTAATTTAATATATTGATATTTATATC
ATTTTACGTTTCTCGTTCAGCTTTCTTGTACAAAGTGGTTGCCACGGCCATGGTGAGCAAGGGCGAGGAG
CTGTTCACCGGGGTGGTGCCCATCCTGGTCGAGCTGGACGGCGACGTAAACGGCCACAAGTTCAGCGTGT
CCGGCGAGGGCGAGGGCGATGCCACCTACGGCAAGCTGACCCTGAAGTTCATCTGCACCACCGGCAAGCT
GCCCGTGCCCTGGCCCACCCTCGTGACCACCTTCGGCTACGGCCTGCAGTGCTTCGCCCGCTACCCCGAC
CACATGAAGCAGCACGACTTCTTCAAGTCCGCCATGCCCGAAGGCTACGTCCAGGAGCGCACCATCTTCT
TCAAGGACGACGGCAACTACAAGACCCGCGCCGAGGTGAAGTTCGAGGGCGACACCCTGGTGAACCGCAT
CGAGCTGAAGGGCATCGACTTCAAGGAGGACGGCAACATCCTGGGGCACAAGCTGGAGTACAACTACAAC
AGCCACAACGTCTATATCATGGCCGACAAGCAGAAGAACGGCATCAAGGTGAACTTCAAGATCCGCCACA
ACATCGAGGACGGCAGCGTGCAGCTCGCCGACCACTACCAGCAGAACACCCCCATCGGCGACGGCCCCGT
GCTGCTGCCCGACAACCACTACCTGAGCTACCAGTCCGCCCTGAGCAAAGACCCCAACGAGAAGCGCGAT
CACATGGTCCTGCTGGAGTTCGTGACCGCCGCCGGGATCACTCTCGGCATGGACGAGCTGTACAAGTAAT
CTAGAGTCCGCAAAAATCACCAGTCTCTCTCTACAAATCTATCTCTCTCTATTTTTCTCCAGAATAATGT
GTGAGTAGTTCCCAGATAAGGGAATTAGGGTTCTTATAGGGTTTCGCTCATGTGTTGAGCATATAAGAAA
CCCTTAGTATGTATTTGTATTTGTAAAATACTTCTATCAATAAAATTTCTAATTCCTAAAACCAAAATCC
AGTGAAGCGCT
