>Addgene plasmid #53070 | pBullet-cg-c | addgene partial sequence | sequence record 86130 | CAT-R 5'-GCAACTGACTGAAATGCCTC-3'
ACGGTGGTATATCCAGTGATTTTTTTCTCCATTTTAGCTTCCTTAGCTCCTGAAAATCTCGATAACTCAA
AAAATACGCCCGGTAGTGATCTTATTTCATTATGGTGAAAGTTGGAACCTCTTACGTGCCGATCAACGTC
TCATTTTCGCCAAAAGTTGGCCCAGGGCTTCCCGGTATCAACAGGGACACCAGGATTTATTTATTCTGCG
AAGTGATCTTCCGTCACAGGTATTTATTCGGCGCAAAGTGCGTCGGGTGATGCTGCCAACTTAGTCGACT
ACAGGTCACTAATACCATCTAAGTAGTTGATTCATAGTGACTGGATATGTTGTGTTTTACAGTATTATGT
AGTCTGTTTTTTATGCAAAATCTAATTTAATATATTGATATTTATATCATTTTACGTTTCTCGTTCAGCT
TTCTTGTACAAAGTGGTTGCCACGGCCATGGTGAGCAAGGGCGAGGAGCTGTTCACCGGGGTGGTGCCCA
TCCTGGTCGAGCTGGACGGCGACGTAAACGGCCACAAGTTCAGCGTGTCCGGCGAGGGCGAGGGCGATGC
CACCTACGGCAAGCTGACCCTGAAGTTCATCTGCACCACCGGCAAGCTGCCCGTGCCCTGGCCCACCCTC
GTGACCACCTTCGGCTACGGCCTGCAGTGCTTCGCCCGCTACCCCGACCACATGAAGCAGCACGACTTCT
TCAAGTCCGCCATGCCCGAAGGCTACGTCCAGGAGCGCACCATCTTCTTCAAGGACGACGGCAACTACAA
GACCCGCGCCGAGGTGAAGTTCGAGGGCGACACCCTGGTGAACCGCATCGAGCTGAA
