>Addgene plasmid #53070 | pBullet-cg-c | addgene partial sequence | sequence record 86131 | ccdB-Fwd 5'-GCATGATGACCACCGATATG-3'
AGAGTGGCTGATCTCAGCCACCGCGAAAATGACATCAAAAACGCCATTAACCTGATGTTCTGGGGAATAT
AAATGTCAGGCTCCCTTATACACAGCCAGTCTGCAGGTCGATACAGTAGAAATTACAGAAACTTTATCAC
GTTTAGTAAGTATAGAGGCTGAAAATCCAGATGAAGCCGAACGACTTGTAAGAGAAAAGTATAAGAGTTG
TGAAATTGTTCTTGATGCAGATGATTTTCAGGACTATGACACTAGCGTATATGAATAGGTAGATGTTTTT
ATTTTGTCACACAAAAAAGAGGCTCGCACCTCTTTTTCTTATTTCTTTTTATGATTTAATACGGCATTGA
GGACAATAGCGAGTAGGCTGGATACGACGATTCCGTTTGAGAAGAACATTTGGAAGGCTGTCGGTCGACT
AAGTTGGCAGCATCACCCGAAGAACATTTGGAAGGCTGTCGGTCGACTACAGGTCACTAATACCATCTAA
GTAGTTGATTCATAGTGACTGGATATGTTGTGTTTTACAGTATTATGTAGTCTGTTTTTTATGCAAAATC
TAATTTAATATATTGATATTTATATCATTTTACGTTTCTCGTTCAGCTTTTTTGTACAAACTTGTTGATG
GGCTGCAGGAATTCGATATCAAGCTTATCGATACCGTCGACCTCGAGGTCCTCTCCAAATGAAATGAACT
TCCTTATATAGAGGAAGGGTCTTGCGAAGGATAGTGGGATTGTGCGTCATCCCTTACGTCAGTGGAGATA
TCACATCAATCCACTTG
