>Addgene plasmid #53070 | pBullet-cg-c | addgene partial sequence | sequence record 86134 | NOSterm-R 5'-attgccaaatgtttgaacga-3'
GCTCGTCCATGCCGAGAGTGATCCCGGCGGCGGTCACGAACTCCAGCAGGACCATGTGATCGCGCTTCTC
GTTGGGGTCTTTGCTCAGGGCGGACTGGGTGCTCAGGTAGTGGTTGTCGGGCAGCAGCACGGGGCCGTCG
CCGATGGGGGTGTTCTGCTGGTAGTGGTCGGCGAGCTGCACGCTGCCGTCCTCGATGTTGTGGCGGATCT
TGAAGTTGGCCTTGATGCCGTTCTTCTGCTTGTCGGCGGTGATATAGACGTTGTGGCTGATGTAGTTGTA
CTCCAGCTTGTGCCCCAGGATGTTGCCGTCCTCCTTGAAGTCGATGCCCTTCAGCTCGATGCGGTTCACC
AGGGTGTCGCCCTCGAACTTCACCTCGGCGCGGGTCTTGTAGTTGCCGTCGTCCTTGAAGAAGATGGTGC
GCTCCTGGACGTAGCCTTCGGGCATGGCGGACTTGAAGAAGTCGTGCTGCTTCATGTGGTCGGGGTAGCG
GCTGAAGCACTGCACGCCCCAGGTCAGGGTGGTCACGAGGGTGGGCCAGGGCACGGGCAGCTTGCCGGTG
GTGCAGATGAACTTCAGGGTCAGCTTGCCGTAGGTGGCATCGCCCTCGCCCTCGCCGGACACGCTGAACT
TGTGGCCGTTTACGTCGCCGTCCAGCTCGACCAGGATGGGCACCACCCCGGTGAACAGCTCCTCGCCCTT
GCTCACCATGGATCCCCCGGGACCGGTCCTCGAGACGTCAGTTTGACGGTCCCAGAAAACGAAAGAGACA
CAAACGAAAACGATGAAGAGCAGAGCAAGACGCTTTGGGCGCTTCAAGTAACTAGTAGGGTTGCAGTACC
TCCATTTGCTGCTGCTGCTACCCACTGATCTGCTCCCGCTAGCCATTCC
