>Addgene plasmid #53070 | pBullet-cg-c | addgene partial sequence | sequence record 86136 | pUC-4 5'-CAGTGAGCGAGGAAGCGGAAGAGCGCCCAA-3'
GCGTTGGCCGATTCATTAATGCGGCCGCGAGCTCCCTACCCCTACTCCAAAAATGTCAAAGATACAGTCT
CAGAAGACCAAAGGGCTATTGAGACTTTTCAACAAAGGGTAATTTCGGGAAACCTCCTCGGATTCCATTG
CCCAGCTATCTGTCACTTCATCGAAAGGACAGTAGAAAAGGAAGGTGGCTCCTACAAATGCCATCATTGC
GATAAAGGAAAGGCTATCATTCAAGATGCCTCTGCCGACAGTGGTCCCAAAGATGGACCCCCACCCACGA
GGAGCATCGTGGAAAAAGAAGACGTTCCAACCACGTCTTCAAAGCAAGTGGATTGATGTGACATCTCCAC
TGACGTAAGGGATGACGCACAATCCCACCCCTACTCCAAAAATGTCAAAGATACAGTCTCAGAAGACCAA
AGGGCTATTGAGACTTTTCAACAAAGGGTAATTTCGGGAAACCTCCTCGGATTCCATTGCCCAGCTATCT
GTCACTTCATCGAAAGGACAGTAGAAAAGGAAGGTGGCTCCTACAAATGCCATCATTGCGATAAAGGAAA
GGCTATCATTCAAGATGCCTCTGCCGACAGTGGTCCCAAAGATGGACCCCCACCCACGAGGAGCATCGTG
GAAAAAGAAGACGTTCCAACCACGTCTTCAAAGCAAGTGGATTGATGTGACATCTCCACTGACGTAAGGG
ATGACGCACAATCCCACTATCCTTCGCAAGACCCTTCCTCTATATAAGGAAGTTCATTTCATTTGGAGAG
GACAGCCCAGATCTTTGTTTGGGAATGGCTAGCGGGAGCAGATCAGTGGGTAGCAGCAGCAGCAAATGGA
GGTACTGCAACCCTACTAGTTACTTGAAGCGC
